>Addgene plasmid #237639 | pRK5_mEGFP-NUP98-HOXA9 | addgene full sequence | sequence record 471707 | Addgene NGS Result
TTCGAGCTCGCCCGACATTGATTATTGACTAGTTATTAATAGTAATCAATTACGGGGTCATTAGTTCATA
GCCCATATATGGAGTTCCGCGTTACATAACTTACGGTAAATGGCCCGCCTGGCTGACCGCCCAACGACCC
CCGCCCATTGACGTCAATAATGACGTATGTTCCCATAGTAACGCCAATAGGGACTTTCCATTGACGTCAA
TGGGTGGAGTATTTACGGTAAACTGCCCACTTGGCAGTACATCAAGTGTATCATATGCCAAGTACGCCCC
CTATTGACGTCAATGACGGTAAATGGCCCGCCTGGCATTATGCCCAGTACATGACCTTATGGGACTTTCC
TACTTGGCAGTACATCTACGTATTAGTCATCGCTATTACCATGGTGATGCGGTTTTGGCAGTACATCAAT
GGGCGTGGATAGCGGTTTGACTCACGGGGATTTCCAAGTCTCCACCCCATTGACGTCAATGGGAGTTTGT
TTTGGCACCAAAATCAACGGGACTTTCCAAAATGTCGTAACAACTCCGCCCCATTGACGCAAATGGGCGG
TAGGCGTGTACGGTGGGAGGTCTATATAAGCAGAGCTCGTTTAGTGAACCGTCAGATCGCCTGGAGACGC
CATCCACGCTGTTTTGACCTCCATAGAAGACACCGGGACCGATCCAGCCTCCGCGGCCGGGAACGGTGCA
TTGGAACGCGGATTCCCCGTGCCAAGAGTGACGTAAGTACCGCCTATAGAGTCTATAGGCCCACCCCCTT
GGCTTCGTTAGAACGCGGCTACAATTAATACATAACCTTATGTATCATACACATACGATTTAGGTGACAC
TATAGAATAACATCCACTTTGCCTTTCTCTCCACAGGTGTCCACTCCCAGGTCCAACTGCACCTCGGTTC
TATCGATTGAATTCGTACCGGTCGCCACCATGGTGAGCAAGGGCGAGGAGCTGTTCACCGGGGTGGTGCC
CATCCTGGTCGAGCTGGACGGCGACGTAAACGGCCACAAGTTCAGCGTGTCCGGCGAGGGCGAGGGCGAT
GCCACCTACGGCAAGCTGACCCTGAAGTTCATCTGCACCACCGGCAAGCTGCCCGTGCCCTGGCCCACCC
TCGTGACCACCCTGACCTACGGCGTGCAGTGCTTCAGCCGCTACCCCGACCACATGAAGCAGCACGACTT
CTTCAAGTCCGCCATGCCCGAAGGCTACGTCCAGGAGCGCACCATCTTCTTCAAGGACGACGGCAACTAC
AAGACCCGCGCCGAGGTGAAGTTCGAGGGCGACACCCTGGTGAACCGCATCGAGCTGAAGGGCATCGACT
TCAAGGAGGACGGCAACATCCTGGGGCACAAGCTGGAGTACAACTACAACAGCCACAACGTCTATATCAT
GGCCGACAAGCAGAAGAACGGCATCAAGGTGAACTTCAAGATCCGCCACAACATCGAGGACGGCAGCGTG
CAGCTCGCCGACCACTACCAGCAGAACACCCCCATCGGCGACGGCCCCGTGCTGCTGCCCGACAACCACT
ACCTGAGCACCCAGTCCAAGCTGAGCAAAGACCCCAACGAGAAGCGCGATCACATGGTCCTGCTGGAGTT
CGTGACCGCCGCCGGGATCACTCTCGGCATGGACGAGCTGTACAAGACCGGCGGCATGTTTAACAAATCA
TTTGGAACACCCTTTGGGGGTGGCACAGGTGGCTTTGGCACAACTTCAACATTTGGACAGAATACTGGCT
TTGGCACTACTAGTGGAGGGGCATTTGGAACATCTGCATTTGGTTCTAGCAACAATACTGGAGGCCTCTT
TGGAAATTCACAGACTAAACCAGGAGGATTGTTTGGAACCAGTTCATTTAGCCAGCCAGCTACCTCCACA
AGCACTGGCTTTGGGTTTGGTACGTCAACAGGAACAGCAAATACCTTGTTTGGAACTGCAAGCACAGGGA
CCAGTCTCTTCTCATCCCAAAACAATGCCTTTGCACAAAATAAACCAACTGGCTTTGGCAATTTTGGAAC
CAGTACTAGCAGTGGAGGACTCTTTGGAACCACAAATACCACCTCTAATCCTTTTGGCAGCACATCTGGC
TCCCTCTTTGGGCCAAGTAGTTTTACAGCTGCTCCTACTGGGACTACTATTAAATTTAACCCTCCAACTG
GTACAGATACTATGGTCAAAGCTGGAGTTAGCACTAACATAAGTACCAAGCACCAGTGTATTACTGCTAT
GAAAGAATATGAAAGCAAGTCACTAGAGGAACTTCGTTTAGAGGATTATCAGGCTAACAGGAAGGGCCCA
CAGAACCAGGTGGGAGCAGGTACCACAACTGGCTTGTTTGGGTCTTCTCCAGCCACTTCCAGCGCAACAG
GACTCTTCAGCTCCTCCACCACTAATTCAGGCTTTGCATATGGTCAGAACAAAACTGCCTTTGGAACTAG
TACAACTGGATTTGGAACAAATCCAGGTGGTCTCTTTGGCCAACAGAATCAGCAGACTACCAGCCTCTTC
AGCAAACCATTTGGCCAGGCTACAACCACCCAGAACACTGGCTTTTCCTTTGGTAATACCAGCACCATAG
GACAGCCAAGCACCAACACCATGGGATTATTTGGAGTAACCCAAGCCTCACAGCCTGGAGGTCTTTTTGG
GACAGCTACAAACACCAGCACTGGGACAGCATTTGGAACAGGAACAGGTCTCTTTGGGCAGACCAATACT
GGATTTGGTGCTGTTGGTTCGACCCTGTTTGGCAATAACAAGCTTACTACATTTGGAAGCAGCACAACCA
GTGCACCTTCATTTGGTACAACCAGTGGCGGGCTCTTTGGTTTTGGCACAAATACCAGTGGGAATAGTAT
TTTTGGAAGTAAACCAGCACCTGGGACTCTTGGAACTGGGCTTGGTGCAGGATTTGGAACAGCTCTTGGT
GCTGGACAGGCATCTTTGTTTGGGAACAACCAACCTAAGATTGGAGGGCCTCTTGGTACAGGAGCCTTTG
GGGCCCCTGGATTTAATACTACGACAGCCACTTTGGGCTTTGGAGCCCCCCAGGCCCCAGTAGTTGATAG
AGAAAAACAACCCAGCGAAGGCGCCTTCTCTGAAAACAATGCTGAGAATGAGAGCGGCGGAGACAAGCCC
CCCATCGATCCCAATAACCCAGCAGCCAACTGGCTTCATGCGCGCTCCACTCGGAAAAAGCGGTGCCCCT
ATACAAAACACCAGACCCTGGAACTGGAGAAAGAGTTTCTGTTCAACATGTACCTCACCAGGGACCGCAG
GTACGAGGTGGCTCGACTGCTCAACCTCACCGAGAGGCAGGTCAAGATCTGGTTCCAGAACCGCAGGATG
AAAATGAAGAAAATCAACAAAGACCGAGCAAAAGACGAGTGAACCTGCAGAAGCTTGGCCGCCATGGCCC
AACTTGTTTATTGCAGCTTATAATGGTTACAAATAAAGCAATAGCATCACAAATTTCACAAATAAAGCAT
TTTTTTCACTGCATTCTAGTTGTGGTTTGTCCAAACTCATCAATGTATCTTATCATGTCTGGATCGGGAA
TTAATTCGGCGCAGCACCATGGCCTGAAATAACCTCTGAAAGAGGAACTTGGTTAGGTACCTTCTGAGGC
GGAAAGAACCAGCTGTGGAATGTGTGTCAGTTAGGGTGTGGAAAGTCCCCAGGCTCCCCAGCAGGCAGAA
GTATGCAAAGCATGCATCTCAATTAGTCAGCAACCAGGTGTGGAAAGTCCCCAGGCTCCCCAGCAGGCAG
AAGTATGCAAAGCATGCATCTCAATTAGTCAGCAACCATAGTCCCGCCCCTAACTCCGCCCATCCCGCCC
CTAACTCCGCCCAGTTCCGCCCATTCTCCGCCCCATGGCTGACTAATTTTTTTTATTTATGCAGAGGCCG
AGGCCGCCTCGGCCTCTGAGCTATTCCAGAAGTAGTGAGGAGGCTTTTTTGGAGGCCTAGGCTTTTGCAA
AAAGCTGTTAACAGCTTGGCACTGGCCGTCGTTTTACAACGTCGTGACTGGGAAAACCCTGGCGTTACCC
AACTTAATCGCCTTGCAGCACATCCCCCTTTCGCCAGCTGGCGTAATAGCGAAGAGGCCCGCACCGATCG
CCCTTCCCAACAGTTGCGCAGCCTGAATGGCGAATGGCGCCTGATGCGGTATTTTCTCCTTACGCATCTG
TGCGGTATTTCACACCGCATA
[142 nt withheld, positions 4222-4363]
C
[141 nt withheld, positions 4365-4505]
CCTTTGACGTTGGAGTCCACGTTCTTT
[37 nt withheld, positions 4533-4569]
ACCCTATCTCGGGCTATTCTTTTGATTTATAAGGGATTTTGCCGATTTCGGCCTATTGGTTAAAAAATGA
GCTGATTTAACAAAAATTTAACGCGAATTTTAACAAAATATTAACGTTTACAATTTTATGGTGCACTCTC
AGTACAATCTGCTCTGATGCCGCATAGTTAAGCCAGCCCCGACACCCGCCAACACCCGCTGACGCGCCCT
GACGGGCTTGTCTGCTCCCGGCATCCGCTTACAGACAAGCTGTGACCGTCTCCGGGAGCTGCATGTGTCA
GAGGTTTTCACCGTCATCACCGAAACGCGCGAGACGAAAGGGCCTCGTGATACGCCTATTTTTATAGGTT
AATGTCATGATAATAATGGTTTCTTAGACGTCAGGTGGCACTTTTCGGGGAAATGTGCGCGGAACCCCTA
TTTGTTTATTTTTCTAAATACATTCAAATATGTATCCGCTCATGAGACAATAACCCTGATAAATGCTTCA
ATAATATTGAAAAAGGAAGAGTATGAGTATTCAACATTTCCGTGTCGCCCTTATTCCCTTTTTTGCGGCA
TTTTGCCTTCCTGTTTTTGCTCACCCAGAAACGCTGGTGAAAGTAAAAGATGCTGAAGATCAGTTGGGTG
CACGAGTGGGTTACATCGAACTGGATCTCAACAGCGGTAAGATCCTTGAGAGTTTTCGCCCCGAAGAACG
TTTTCCAATGATGAGCACTTTTAAAGTTCTGCTATGTGGCGCGGTATTATCCCGTATTGACGCCGGGCAA
GAGCAACTCGGTCGCCGCATACACTATTCTCAGAATGACTTGGTTGAGTACTCACCAGTCACAGAAAAGC
ATCTTACGGATGGCATGACAGTAAGAGAATTATGCAGTGCTGCCATAACCATGAGTGATAACACTGCGGC
CAACTTACTTCTGACAACGATCGGAGGACCGAAGGAGCTAACCGCTTTTTTGCACAACATGGGGGATCAT
GTAACTCGCCTTGATCGTTGGGAACCGGAGCTGAATGAAGCCATACCAAACGACGAGCGTGACACCACGA
TGCCTGTAGCAATGGCAACAACGTTGCGCAAACTATTAACTGGCGAACTACTTACTCTAGCTTCCCGGCA
ACAATTAATAGACTGGATGGAGGCGGATAAAGTTGCAGGACCACTTCTGCGCTCGGCCCTTCCGGCTGGC
TGGTTTATTGCTGATAAATCTGGAGCCGGTGAGCGTGGGTCTCGCGGTATCATTGCAGCACTGGGGCCAG
ATGGTAAGCCCTCCCGTATCGTAGTTATCTACACGACGGGGAGTCAGGCAACTATGGATGAACGAAATAG
ACAGATCGCTGAGATAGGTGCCTCACTGATTAAGCATTGGTAACTGTCAGACCAAGTTTACTCATATATA
CTTTAGATTGATTTAAAACTTCATTTTTAATTTAAAAGGATCTAGGTGAAGATCCTTTTTGATAATCTCA
TGACCAAAATCCCTTAACGTGAGTTTTCGTTCCACTGAGCGTCAGACCCCGTAGAAAAGATCAAAGGATC
TTCTTGAGATCCTTTTTTTCTGCGCGTAATCTGCTGCTTGCAAACAAAAAAACCACCGCTACCAGCGGTG
GTTTGTTTGCCGGATCAAGAGCTACCAACTCTTTTTCCGAAGGTAACTGGCTTCAGCAGAGCGCAGATAC
CAAATACTGTTCTTCTAGTGTAGCCGTAGTTAGGCCACCACTTCAAGAACTCTGTAGCACCGCCTACATA
CCTCGCTCTGCTAATCCTGTTACCAGTGGCTGCTGCCAGTGGCGATAAGTCGTGTCTTACCGGGTTGGAC
TCAAGACGATAGTTACCGGATAAGGCGCAGCGGTCGGGCTGAACGGGGGGTTCGTGCACACAGCCCAGCT
TGGAGCGAACGACCTACACCGAACTGAGATACCTACAGCGTGAGCTATGAGAAAGCGCCACGCTTCCCGA
AGGGAGAAAGGCGGACAGGTATCCGGTAAGCGGCAGGGTCGGAACAGGAGAGCGCACGAGGGAGCTTCCA
GGGGGAAACGCCTGGTATCTTTATAGTCCTGTCGGGTTTCGCCACCTCTGACTTGAGCGTCGATTTTTGT
GATGCTCGTCAGGGGGGCGGAGCCTATGGAAAAACGCCAGCAACGCGGCCTTTTTACGGTTCCTGGCCTT
TTGCTGGCCTTTTGCTCACATGTTCTTTCCTGCGTTATCCCCTGATTCTGTGGATAACCGTATTACCGCC
TTTGAGTGAGCTGATACCGCTCGCCGCAGCCGAACGACCGAGCGCAGCGAGTCAGTGAGCGAGGAAGCGG
AAGAGCGCCCAATACGCAAACCGCCTCTCCCCGCGCGTTGGCCGATTCATTAATGCAGCTGGCACGACAG
GTTTCCCGACTGGAAAGCGGGCAGTGAGCGCAACGCAATTAATGTGAGTTAGCTCACTCATTAGGCACCC
CAGGCTTTACACTTTATGCTTCCGGCTCGTATGTTGTGTGGAATTGTGAGCGGATAACAATTTCACACAG
GAAACAGCTATGACATGATTACGAATTAA
Features (pLannotate 1.2.2; 22 found; start..end, strand, type, name):
     14..393     +  enhancer       CMV enhancer: human cytomegalovirus immediate early enhancer
    394..597     +  promoter       CMV promoter: human cytomegalovirus (CMV) immediate early promoter
    733..776     +  intron         CMV intron (fragment): modified intron A from human cytomegalovirus
    828..846     +  promoter       SP6 promoter: promoter for bacteriophage SP6 RNA polymerase
    850..887     +  CDS            IgH signal sequence (fragment): signal sequence from the mouse immunoglobulin heavy chain variable region
    940..1656    +  CDS            mEGFP: mEGFP is a basic (constitutively fluorescent) green fluorescent protein published in 2002, derived from Aequorea victoria. It has moderate acid sensitivity.
   1666..3072    +  CDS            NUP98 (fragment): NUP98_HUMAN - Also known as ADAR2. Experimental evidence at protein level: Swiss-Prot protein existence level 1. (Microbial infection) Binds HIV-1 capsid-nucleocapsid (HIV-1 CA-NC) complexes and may thereby promote the integration of the virus in the host nucleus (in vitro) (PubMed:23523133). Binding affinity to HIV-1 CA-NC complexes bearing the capsid change ASN-74-ASP is reduced (in vitro) (PubMed:23523133). From Homo sapiens (Human).
   3016..3399    +  CDS            Hoxa9 (fragment): HXA9_MOUSE - Also known as Hox-1.7, Hoxa-9. Experimental evidence at protein level: Swiss-Prot protein existence level 1. Sequence-specific transcription factor which is part of a developmental regulatory system that provides cells with specific positional identities on the anterior-posterior axis. Required for induction of E-selectin and VCAM-1, on the endothelial cells surface at sites of inflammation (By similarity). From Mus musculus (Mouse).
   3431..3565    +  polyA_signal   SV40 poly(A) signal: SV40 polyadenylation signal
   3634..3991    +  promoter       SV40 promoter: SV40 enhancer and early promoter
   4010..4164    +  CDS            lacZα (fragment): LacZα fragment of β-galactosidase; lacZ fragment
   4170..4221    -  misc_feature   bom (fragment): basis of mobility region from pBR322
   4240..4620    +  rep_origin     M13 ori (sequence partly withheld): M13 bacteriophage origin of replication; arrow indicates direction of (+) strand synthesis
   4696..4745    -  misc_feature   bom (fragment): basis of mobility region from pBR322
   4847..4882    -  CDS            rop (fragment): Rop protein, which maintains plasmids at low copy number; rop
   4977..5081    +  promoter       AmpR promoter: bla
   5082..5942    +  CDS            AmpR: β-lactamase; bla; confers resistance to ampicillin, carbenicillin, and related antibiotics
   6113..6701    +  rep_origin     ori: high-copy-number ColE1/pMB1/pBR322/pUC origin of replication
   6884..6976    +  CDS            lacI (fragment): lac repressor; lacI; The lac repressor binds to the lac operator to inhibit transcription in E. coli. This inhibition can be relieved by adding lactose or isopropyl-β-D-thiogalactopyranoside (IPTG).
   6989..7010    +  protein_bind   CAP binding site: CAP binding activates transcription in the presence of cAMP. E. coli catabolite activator protein
   7025..7055    +  promoter       lac promoter: promoter for the E. coli lac operon
   7063..7079    +  protein_bind   lac operator: The lac repressor binds to the lac operator to inhibit transcription in E. coli. This inhibition can be relieved by adding lactose or isopropyl-β-D-thiogalactopyranoside (IPTG). lac repressor encoded by lacI
