[The description below was written by a language model from this plasmid's Addgene catalogue record and pLannotate feature annotations shown in this document.]
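Description:
pRK5_mEGFP-NUP98-HOXA9 is a mammalian expression plasmid of about 7.1 kb built on the pRK5 backbone and intended for overexpression of a fluorescently tagged NUP98-HOXA9 fusion protein in cultured cells. It is propagated in E. coli as a high-copy plasmid through a ColE1/pUC-type origin and selected with ampicillin via the β-lactamase gene under its own promoter. The backbone also carries an M13 phage origin for single-stranded DNA production, plus short remnants of lacZα, lacI, rop, bom and the lac promoter/operator. These are leftovers of earlier cloning vectors and play no role in expression of the insert.

Transcription of the payload is driven by the human cytomegalovirus immediate early enhancer and promoter, followed by a fragment of CMV intron A and an SP6 promoter that could serve for in vitro transcription. A short stretch matching an immunoglobulin heavy chain signal sequence is annotated upstream of the coding region, but it is only a fragment typical of pRK5 leader sequence. The open reading frame begins with monomeric EGFP at the N terminus, joined to an N-terminal portion of human NUP98 and then a C-terminal portion of HOXA9, and it ends at an SV40 polyadenylation signal. The catalogue lists the insert as human, although the annotation tool matched the HOXA9 segment to the mouse orthologue, probably because of high sequence conservation. An SV40 enhancer/early promoter lies downstream of the cassette. NUP98-HOXA9 is a leukaemia-associated oncofusion, and the associated publication title indicates the construct was used to study biomolecular condensates, with mEGFP allowing the fusion to be visualised in live cells.
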