Addgene plasmid #237639: pRK5_mEGFP-NUP98-HOXA9
Purpose: For overexpression of mEGFP-NUP98-HOXA9
Depositing lab: Denes Hnisz. Depositing organization: Max Planck Institute for Molecular Genetics. Publication: Probing condensate microenvironments with a micropeptide killswitch. Zhang Y, Stoppelkamp I, Fernandez-Pernas P, Allram M, Charman M, Magalhaes AP, Piedavent-Salomon M, Sommer G, Sung YC, Meyer K, Grams N, Halko E, Dongre S, Meierhofer D, Malszycki M, Ilik IA, Aktas T, Kraushar ML, Vastenhouw N, Weitzman MD, Grebien F, Niskanen H, Hnisz D. Nature. 2025 Jun 4. doi: 10.1038/s41586-025-09141-5. PubMed 40468084.
Backbone
  Vector backbone: pRK5
  Vector type: Mammalian Expression
Growth in bacteria
  Bacterial resistance: Ampicillin, 100 μg/mL
  Growth temperature: 37°C
  Growth strain: DH5alpha
  Copy number: High Copy
Gene/Insert
  Gene/Insert name: NUP98-HOXA9
  Species: H. sapiens (human)
  Entrez Gene: NUP98 (a.k.a. ADIR2, NUP196, NUP96, Nup98-96); HOXA9 (a.k.a. ABD-B, HOX1, HOX1.7, HOX1G)
  Tag / fusion protein: mEGFP (N terminal on insert)
  Cloning method: Gibson Cloning
Terms and licenses: Academic/Nonprofit Terms; Industry Terms: Not Available to Industry
How to cite: pRK5_mEGFP-NUP98-HOXA9 was a gift from Denes Hnisz (Addgene plasmid # 237639 ; http://n2t.net/addgene:237639 ; RRID:Addgene_237639)
